>Addgene plasmid #34681 | K44A dynamin 1 pEGFP | addgene full sequence | sequence record 314040 | Addgene NGS Result
CGTTACATAACTTACGGTAAATGGCCCGCCTGGCTGACCGCCCAACGACCCCCGCCCATTGACGTCAATA
ATGACGTATGTTCCCATAGTAACGCCAATAGGGACTTTCCATTGACGTCAATGGGTGGAGTATTTACGGT
AAACTGCCCACTTGGCAGTACATCAAGTGTATCATATGCCAAGTACGCCCCCTATTGACGTCAATGACGG
TAAATGGCCCGCCTGGCATTATGCCCAGTACATGACCTTATGGGACTTTCCTACTTGGCAGTACATCTAC
GTATTAGTCATCGCTATTACCATGGTGATGCGGTTTTGGCAGTACATCAATGGGCGTGGATAGCGGTTTG
ACTCACGGGGATTTCCAAGTCTCCACCCCATTGACGTCAATGGGAGTTTGTTTTGGCACCAAAATCAACG
GGACTTTCCAAAATGTCGTAACAACTCCGCCCCATTGACGCAAATGGGCGGTAGGCGTGTACGGTGGGAG
GTCTATATAAGCAGAGCTGGTTTAGTGAACCGTCAGATCCGCTAGCGCTACCGGACTCAGATCCTGCCAT
GGGCAACCGCGGCATGGAAGATCTCATCCCGCTGGTCAACCGGCTGCAAGACGCCTTCTCTGCCATCGGC
CAGAACGCGGACCTCGACCTGCCGCAGATCGCTGTGGTGGGCGGCCAGAGCGCCGGCGCGAGCTCGGTGC
TCGAGAATTTCGTAGGCAGGGACTTCTTGCCTCGAGGATCTGGCATTGTTACCCGACGTCCCCTGGTCTT
GCAGCTGGTCAATGCAACCACAGAATATGCCGAGTTCCTGCACTGCAAGGGAAAGAAATTCACCGACTTC
GAGGAGGTGCGCCTTGAGATCGAGGCCGAGACCGACAGGGTCACCGGCACCAACAAGGGCATCTCGCCGG
TGCCTATCAACCTCCGCGTCTACTCGCCGCACGTGCTGAACCTGACCCTGGTGGACCTGCCCGGAATGAC
CAAGGTCCCGGTGGGGGACCAACCTCCCGACATCGAGTTCCAGATCCGAGACATGCTTATGCAGTTTGTC
ACCAAGGAGAACTGCCTCATCCTGGCCGTGTCCCCCGCCAACTCTGACCTGGCCAATTCTGACGCCCTCA
AGGTCGCCAAGGAGGTGGACCCCCAGGGCCAGCGCACCATCGGGGTCATCACCAAGCTGGACCTGATGGA
CGAGGGCACAGATGCCCGTGATGTGCTGGAGAACAAGCTGCTCCCCCTGCGCAGAGGCTACATTGGAGTG
GTGAACCGGAGCCAGAAGGACATTGATGGCAAGAAGGACATTACCGCCGCCTTGGCTGCTGAACGAAAGT
TCTTCCTCTCCCATCCATCTTATCGCCACTTGGCTGACCGTATGGGCACGCCCTACCTGCAGAAGGTCCT
CAATCAGCAACTGACGAACCACATCCGGGACACACTGCCGGGGCTGCGGAACAAGCTGCAGAGCCAGCTA
CTGTCCATTGAGAAGGAGGTGGAGGAATACAAGAACTTCCGCCCTGATGACCCAGCTCGCAAGACCAAGG
CCCTGCTGCAGATGGTCCAGCAGTTTGCCGTAGACTTTGAGAAGCGCATTGAGGGCTCAGGAGATCAGAT
CGACACCTACGAACTGTCAGGGGGAGCCCGCATTAACCGAATCTTCCACGAGCGCTTCCCTTTCGAGCTG
GTCAAGATGGAGTTTGATGAGAAGGAACTCCGAAGGGAGATCAGCTATGCTATCAAGAATATCCATGGCA
TTAGAACGGGGCTGTTTACCCCAGACATGGCCTTTGAGACCATTGTGAAAAAGCAGGTGAAGAAGATCCG
AGAACCGTGTCTCAAGTGTGTGGACATGGTTATCTCGGAGCTAATCAGCACCGTTAGACAGTGCACCAAG
AAGCTCCAGCAGTACCCGCGGCTACGGGAGGAGATGGAGCGCATCGTGACCACCCACATCCGGGAGCGCG
AGGGCCGCACTAAGGAGCAGGTCATGCTTCTCATCGATATCGAGCTGGCTTACATGAACACCAACCATGA
GGACTTCATAGGCTTTGCCAATGCTCAGCAGAGGAGCAACCAGATGAACAAGAAGAAGACTTCAGGGAAC
CAGGATGAGATTCTGGTCATCCGCAAGGGCTGGCTGACTATCAATAATATTGGCATCATGAAAGGGGGCT
CCAAGGAGTACTGGTTTGTGCTGACTGCTGAGAATCTGTCCTGGTACAAGGATGATGAGGAGAAAGAGAA
GAAATACATGCTGTCTGTGGACAACCTCAAGCTGCGGGACGTGGAGAAGGGCTTTATGTCGAGCAAGCAT
ATCTTTGCCCTCTTTAACACGGAGCAGAGGAATGTCTACAAGGATTATCGGCAGCTGGAGCTAGCCTGTG
AGACACAGGAGGAGGTGGACAGCTGGAAGGCCTCCTTCCTGAGGGCTGGCGTGTACCCTGAGCGTGTTGG
GGACAAAGAGAAAGCCAGCGAGACCGAGGAGAATGGCTCCGACAGCTTCATGCATTCCATGGACCCACAG
CTGGAACGGCAAGTGGAGACCATCCGGAATCTTGTGGACTCATACATGGCCATTGTCAACAAGACCGTGA
GGGACCTCATGCCCAAGACCATCATGCACCTCATGATTAACAATACCAAGGAGTTCATCTTCTCGGAGCT
GCTGGCCAACCTGTACTCGTGTGGGGACCAGAACACGCTGATGGAGGAGTCGGCGGAGCAGGCACAGCGG
CGCGACGAGATGCTGCGCATGTACCACGCACTGAAGGAGGCGCTCAGCATCATCGGCAACATCAACACGA
CCACCGTCAGCACGCCCATGCCCCCGCCCGTGGACGACTCCTGGCTGCAGGTGCAGAGCGTACCGGCCGG
ACGCAGGTCGCCCACGTCCAGCCCCACGCCGCAGCGCCGAGCCCCCGCCGTGCCCCCAGCCCGGCCCGGG
TCGCGGGGCCCTGCTCCTGGGCCTCCGCCTGCTGGGTCCGCCCTGGGGGGGGCGCCCCCCGTGCCCTCCA
GGCCGGGGGCTTCCCCTGACCCTTTCGGCCCTCCCCCTCAGGTGCCCTCGCGCCCCAACCGCGCCCCGCC
CGGGGTCCCCAGCCGATCGGGTCAGGCAAGTCCATCCCGTCCTGAGAGCCCCAGGCCCCCCTTCGACAAG
CTTCGAATTCTGCAGTCGACGGTACCGCGGGCCCGGGATCCACCGGTCGCCACCATGGTGAGCAAGGGCG
AGGAGCTGTTCACCGGGGTGGTGCCCATCCTGGTCGAGCTGGACGGCGACGTAAACGGCCACAAGTTCAG
CGTGTCCGGCGAGGGCGAGGGCGATGCCACCTACGGCAAGCTGACCCTGAAGTTCATCTGCACCACCGGC
AAGCTGCCCGTGCCCTGGCCCACCCTCGTGACCACCCTGACCTACGGCGTGCAGTGCTTCAGCCGCTACC
CCGACCACATGAAGCAGCACGACTTCTTCAAGTCCGCCATGCCCGAAGGCTACGTCCAGGAGCGCACCAT
CTTCTTCAAGGACGACGGCAACTACAAGACCCGCGCCGAGGTGAAGTTCGAGGGCGACACCCTGGTGAAC
CGCATCGAGCTGAAGGGCATCGACTTCAAGGAGGACGGCAACATCCTGGGGCACAAGCTGGAGTACAACT
ACAACAGCCACAACGTCTATATCATGGCCGACAAGCAGAAGAACGGCATCAAGGTGAACTTCAAGATCCG
CCACAACATCGAGGACGGCAGCGTGCAGCTCGCCGACCACTACCAGCAGAACACCCCCATCGGCGACGGC
CCCGTGCTGCTGCCCGACAACCACTACCTGAGCACCCAGTCCGCCCTGAGCAAAGACCCCAACGAGAAGC
GCGATCACATGGTCCTGCTGGAGTTCGTGACCGCCGCCGGGATCACTCTCGGCATGGACGAGCTGTACAA
GTAAAGCGGCCGCGACTCTAGATCATAATCAGCCATACCACATTTGTAGAGGTTTTACTTGCTTTAAAAA
ACCTCCCACACCTCCCCCTGAACCTGAAACATAAAATGAATGCAATTGTTGTTGTTAACTTGTTTATTGC
AGCTTATAATGGTTACAAATAAAGCAATAGCATCACAAATTTCACAAATAAAGCATTTTTTTCACTGCAT
TCTAGTTGTGGTTTGTCCAAACTCATCAATGTATCTTAAGGCGTAAATTGTAAGCGTTAATATTTTGTTA
AAATTCGCGTTAAATTTTTGTTAAATCAGCTCATTTTTTAACCAATAGGCCGAAATCGGCAAAATCCCTT
ATAAATCAAAAGAATAGACCGAGATAGGGT
[37 nt withheld, positions 4301-4337]
AAAGAACGTGGACTCCAACGTCAAAGG
[49 nt withheld, positions 4365-4413]
T
[91 nt withheld, positions 4415-4505]
G
[124 nt withheld, positions 4507-4630]
CAGGTGGCACTTTTCGGGGAAATGTGCGCGGAACCCCTATTTGTTTATTTTTCTAAATACATTCAAATAT
GTATCCGCTCATGAGACAATAACCCTGATAAATGCTTCAATAATATTGAAAAAGGAAGAGTCCTGAGGCG
GAAAGAACCAGCTGTGGAATGTGTGTCAGTTAGGGTGTGGAAAGTCCCCAGGCTCCCCAGCAGGCAGAAG
TATGCAAAGCATGCATCTCAATTAGTCAGCAACCAGGTGTGGAAAGTCCCCAGGCTCCCCAGCAGGCAGA
AGTATGCAAAGCATGCATCTCAATTAGTCAGCAACCATAGTCCCGCCCCTAACTCCGCCCATCCCGCCCC
TAACTCCGCCCAGTTCCGCCCATTCTCCGCCCCATGGCTGACTAATTTTTTTTATTTATGCAGAGGCCGA
GGCCGCCTCGGCCTCTGAGCTATTCCAGAAGTAGTGAGGAGGCTTTTTTGGAGGCCTAGGCTTTTGCAAA
GATCGATCAAGAGACAGGATGAGGATCGTTTCGCATGATTGAACAAGATGGATTGCACGCAGGTTCTCCG
GCCGCTTGGGTGGAGAGGCTATTCGGCTATGACTGGGCACAACAGACAATCGGCTGCTCTGATGCCGCCG
TGTTCCGGCTGTCAGCGCAGGGGCGCCCGGTTCTTTTTGTCAAGACCGACCTGTCCGGTGCCCTGAATGA
ACTGCAAGACGAGGCAGCGCGGCTATCGTGGCTGGCCACGACGGGCGTTCCTTGCGCAGCTGTGCTCGAC
GTTGTCACTGAAGCGGGAAGGGACTGGCTGCTATTGGGCGAAGTGCCGGGGCAGGATCTCCTGTCATCTC
ACCTTGCTCCTGCCGAGAAAGTATCCATCATGGCTGATGCAATGCGGCGGCTGCATACGCTTGATCCGGC
TACCTGCCCATTCGACCACCAAGCGAAACATCGCATCGAGCGAGCACGTACTCGGATGGAAGCCGGTCTT
GTCGATCAGGATGATCTGGACGAAGAGCATCAGGGGCTCGCGCCAGCCGAACTGTTCGCCAGGCTCAAGG
CGAGCATGCCCGACGGCGAGGATCTCGTCGTGACCCATGGCGATGCCTGCTTGCCGAATATCATGGTGGA
AAATGGCCGCTTTTCTGGATTCATCGACTGTGGCCGGCTGGGTGTGGCGGACCGCTATCAGGACATAGCG
TTGGCTACCCGTGATATTGCTGAAGAGCTTGGCGGCGAATGGGCTGACCGCTTCCTCGTGCTTTACGGTA
TCGCCGCTCCCGATTCGCAGCGCATCGCCTTCTATCGCCTTCTTGACGAGTTCTTCTGAGCGGGACTCTG
GGGTTCGAAATGACCGACCAAGCGACGCCCAACCTGCCATCACGAGATTTCGATTCCACCGCCGCCTTCT
ATGAAAGGTTGGGCTTCGGAATCGTTTTCCGGGACGCCGGCTGGATGATCCTCCAGCGCGGGGATCTCAT
GCTGGAGTTCTTCGCCCACCCTAGGGGGAGGCTAACTGAAACACGGAAGGAGACAATACCGGAAGGAACC
CGCGCTATGACGGCAATAAAAAGACAGAATAAAACGCACGGTGTTGGGTCGTTTGTTCATAAACGCGGGG
TTCGGTCCCAGGGCTGGCACTCTGTCGATACCCCACCGAGACCCCATTGGGGCCAATACGCCCGCGTTTC
TTCCTTTTCCCCACCCCACCCCCCAAGTTCGGGTGAAGGCCCAGGGCTCGCAGCCAACGTCGGGGCGGCA
GGCCCTGCCATAGCCTCAGGTTACTCATATATACTTTAGATTGATTTAAAACTTCATTTTTAATTTAAAA
GGATCTAGGTGAAGATCCTTTTTGATAATCTCATGACCAAAATCCCTTAACGTGAGTTTTCGTTCCACTG
AGCGTCAGACCCCGTAGAAAAGATCAAAGGATCTTCTTGAGATCCTTTTTTTCTGCGCGTAATCTGCTGC
TTGCAAACAAAAAAACCACCGCTACCAGCGGTGGTTTGTTTGCCGGATCAAGAGCTACCAACTCTTTTTC
CGAAGGTAACTGGCTTCAGCAGAGCGCAGATACCAAATACTGTTCTTCTAGTGTAGCCGTAGTTAGGCCA
CCACTTCAAGAACTCTGTAGCACCGCCTACATACCTCGCTCTGCTAATCCTGTTACCAGTGGCTGCTGCC
AGTGGCGATAAGTCGTGTCTTACCGGGTTGGACTCAAGACGATAGTTACCGGATAAGGCGCAGCGGTCGG
GCTGAACGGGGGGTTCGTGCACACAGCCCAGCTTGGAGCGAACGACCTACACCGAACTGAGATACCTACA
GCGTGAGCTATGAGAAAGCGCCACGCTTCCCGAAGGGAGAAAGGCGGACAGGTATCCGGTAAGCGGCAGG
GTCGGAACAGGAGAGCGCACGAGGGAGCTTCCAGGGGGAAACGCCTGGTATCTTTATAGTCCTGTCGGGT
TTCGCCACCTCTGACTTGAGCGTCGATTTTTGTGATGCTCGTCAGGGGGGCGGAGCCTATGGAAAAACGC
CAGCAACGCGGCCTTTTTACGGTTCCTGGCCTTTTGCTGGCCTTTTGCTCACATGTTCTTTCCTGCGTTA
TCCCCTGATTCTGTGGATAACCGTATTACCGCCATGCATTAGTTATTAATAGTAATCAATTACGGGGTCA
TTAGTTCATAGCCCATATATGGAGTTCCG
Features (pLannotate 1.2.2; 17 found; start..end, strand, type, name):
      1..304     +  enhancer       CMV enhancer: human cytomegalovirus immediate early enhancer
    305..508     +  promoter       CMV promoter: human cytomegalovirus (CMV) immediate early promoter
    531..553     +  misc_feature   MCS (fragment): multiple cloning site
    559..3147    +  CDS            DNM1: DYN1_HUMAN - Also known as DNM. Experimental evidence at protein level: Swiss-Prot protein existence level 1. Microtubule-associated force-producing protein involved in producing microtubule bundles and able to bind and hydrolyze GTP. Most probably involved in vesicular trafficking processes. Involved in receptor-mediated endocytosis. From Homo sapiens (Human).
   3147..3191    +  misc_feature   MCS (fragment): multiple cloning site
   3205..3924    +  CDS            EGFP: the original enhanced GFP (Yang et al., 1996) mammalian codon-optimized
   3941..4024    +  CDS            large T antigen (fragment): large T antigen from SV40 (simian virus 40)
   4047..4168    +  polyA_signal   SV40 poly(A) signal: SV40 polyadenylation signal
   4202..4630    -  rep_origin     f1 ori (sequence partly withheld): f1 bacteriophage origin of replication; arrow indicates direction of (+) strand synthesis
   4657..4761    +  promoter       AmpR promoter: bla
   4763..5120    +  promoter       SV40 promoter: SV40 enhancer and early promoter
   5155..5949    +  CDS            NeoR/KanR: aminoglycoside phosphotransferase from Tn5; aph(3')-II (or nptII); confers resistance to neomycin, kanamycin, and G418 (Geneticin®)
   5970..6122    +  CDS            ble (fragment): BLE_KLEPN - Experimental evidence at protein level: Swiss-Prot protein existence level 1. Binding protein with a strong affinity to the bleomycin family of antibiotics. Binds to CL990; an antimitotic-antibiotic compound. From Klebsiella pneumoniae.
   6181..6228    +  polyA_signal   HSV TK poly(A) signal: herpes simplex virus thymidine kinase polyadenylation signal (Cole and Stacy, 1985)
   6319..6335    -  polyA_signal   bGH poly(A) signal (fragment): bovine growth hormone polyadenylation signal
   6557..7145    +  rep_origin     ori: high-copy-number ColE1/pMB1/pBR322/pUC origin of replication
   7260..7319    +  enhancer       CMV enhancer (fragment): human cytomegalovirus immediate early enhancer
