[The description below was written by a language model from this plasmid's Addgene catalogue record and pLannotate feature annotations shown in this document.]
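Description:
K44A dynamin 1 pEGFP is a mammalian expression plasmid built on the pEGFP-N1 backbone that encodes human dynamin 1 (recorded as the "ba" splice form) carrying the K44A substitution, fused at its C terminus to EGFP. The sequenced plasmid is about 7.3 kb. Transcription is driven by the human cytomegalovirus immediate early enhancer and promoter. The dynamin open reading frame sits between remnants of the multiple cloning site and is followed by EGFP, and the transcript ends at the SV40 polyadenylation signal. The catalogue entry links the insert to the Entrez gene DNM1L (the dynamin-related protein DRP1), but the feature annotation identifies the coding sequence as DNM1. That identification agrees with the plasmid name and the associated publication, so the gene link appears to be a catalogue mismatch.

The plasmid is propagated in E. coli through a high-copy pUC-type origin and selected with kanamycin. The NeoR/KanR aminoglycoside phosphotransferase cassette is preceded by both a bacterial (bla) promoter and the SV40 early promoter, and it ends with the HSV TK poly(A) signal. The same marker can therefore provide G418 selection in mammalian cells. An f1 origin is also present. The short fragments annotated as large T antigen, ble and bGH poly(A) are probably incidental backbone matches rather than functional elements.

K44A lies in the GTPase domain of dynamin and is widely used as a dominant-negative mutation that blocks dynamin-dependent vesicle scission. The associated publication concerns the requirement for dynamin self-assembly in clathrin-mediated endocytosis. The construct suits transient or stable expression to inhibit endocytosis, with EGFP fluorescence marking expressing cells and reporting the localisation of the mutant protein.
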