Addgene plasmid #34681: K44A dynamin 1 pEGFP
Depositing lab: Sandra Schmid. Depositing organization: Scripps California (The Scripps Research Institute). Publication: An assembly-incompetent mutant establishes a requirement for dynamin self-assembly in clathrin-mediated endocytosis in vivo. Song BD, Yarar D, Schmid SL. Mol Biol Cell. 2004 May;15(5):2243-52. Epub 2004 Mar 5. 10.1091/mbc.e04-01-0015 PubMed 15004222.
Backbone
  Vector backbone: pEGFP-N1
  Vector type: Mammalian Expression
Growth in bacteria
  Bacterial resistance: Kanamycin, 50 μg/mL
  Growth temperature: 37°C
  Growth strain: DH5alpha
  Copy number: High Copy
Gene/Insert
  Gene/Insert name: dynamin 1ba
  Species: H. sapiens (human)
  Mutation: K44A
  Entrez Gene: DNM1L (a.k.a. DLP1, DRP1, DVLP, DYMPLE, EMPF, EMPF1, HDYNIV, OPA5)
  Tag / fusion protein: EGFP (C terminal on insert)
Terms and licenses: Academic/Nonprofit Terms; Industry Terms: Not Available to Industry
How to cite: K44A dynamin 1 pEGFP was a gift from Sandra Schmid (Addgene plasmid # 34681 ; http://n2t.net/addgene:34681 ; RRID:Addgene_34681)
